Addgene plasmid #1087: pRSCupSup35GFP
Depositing lab: Susan Lindquist. Depositing organization: Whitehead Institute for Biomedical Research. Publication: Self-seeded fibers formed by Sup35, the protein determinant of [PSI+], a heritable prion-like factor of S. cerevisiae. Glover JR, Kowal AS, Schirmer EC, Patino MM, Liu JJ, Lindquist S. Cell 1997 May 30;89(5):811-9. 10.1016/S0092-8674(00)80264-0 PubMed 9182769.
Backbone
  Vector backbone: pRS316-CUP
  Backbone manufacturer: Thiele, 1988
  Backbone size w/o insert (bp): 5000
  Vector type: Yeast Expression
Growth in bacteria
  Bacterial resistance: Ampicillin, 100 μg/mL
  Growth temperature: 37°C
  Growth strain: DH5alpha
  Copy number: Unknown
Gene/Insert
  Gene/Insert name: SUP35
  Species: S. cerevisiae (budding yeast)
  Insert size (bp): 2055
  GenBank ID: AY553990
  Entrez Gene: SUP35 (a.k.a. YDR172W, GST1, PNM2, SAL3, SUF12, SUP2, SUP36)
  Tag / fusion protein: GFP (C terminal on insert)
  Cloning method: Restriction Enzyme; 5′ cloning site BamHI (not destroyed); 3′ cloning site SacI (not destroyed)
  Sequencing primers: 5′ M13 Reverse; 3′ T7
Terms and licenses: Academic/Nonprofit Terms; Industry Terms: Not Available to Industry
How to cite: pRSCupSup35GFP was a gift from Susan Lindquist (Addgene plasmid # 1087 ; http://n2t.net/addgene:1087 ; RRID:Addgene_1087)
