[The description below was written by a language model from this plasmid's Addgene catalogue record and pLannotate feature annotations shown in this document.]
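Description:
pRSCupSup35GFP is a yeast expression shuttle plasmid built on pRS316-CUP, a derivative of the pRS316 centromeric vector carrying a copper-inducible promoter. In E. coli it replicates from a high-copy ColE1/pUC-type origin and is selected with ampicillin through the β-lactamase (AmpR) gene. An f1 origin is also present, which allows single-stranded DNA production. In Saccharomyces cerevisiae the CEN6/ARS element maintains the plasmid stably at low copy. The URA3 marker, under its own promoter, selects for the plasmid in ura3 hosts and can be counterselected with 5-fluoroorotic acid. Remnants of the pBluescript-style cloning region (lac promoter/operator, lacZα fragment, T3 and T7 promoters), along with short fragments annotated as TcR, rop, bom and lacI, are backbone carry-over with no evident role in the design.

The payload is the full-length S. cerevisiae SUP35 open reading frame (2,055 bp), cloned between BamHI and SacI sites. SUP35 encodes the translation termination factor eRF3, the protein determinant of the [PSI+] prion. It sits downstream of the CUP1 metallothionein promoter, so expression can be adjusted by adding Cu2+ to the medium. The coding sequence is followed almost directly by a GFP, giving a C-terminal Sup35-GFP fusion. The automated annotation identifies this GFP as an Aequorea victoria-derived variant (sg12). No yeast terminator is annotated downstream of the fusion.

The arrangement gives copper-regulated production of fluorescent Sup35 in living yeast. It fits the associated work on self-seeded Sup35 aggregation, where GFP fluorescence can report whether the protein is diffuse or coalesced into prion-associated foci.
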