Features (pLannotate 1.2.2; 22 found; start..end, strand, type, name):
      1..589     +  rep_origin     ori: high-copy-number ColE1/pMB1/pBR322/pUC origin of replication
    772..864     +  CDS            lacI (fragment): lac repressor; lacI; The lac repressor binds to the lac operator to inhibit transcription in E. coli. This inhibition can be relieved by adding lactose or isopropyl-β-D-thiogalactopyranoside (IPTG).
    877..898     +  protein_bind   CAP binding site: CAP binding activates transcription in the presence of cAMP. E. coli catabolite activator protein
    913..943     +  promoter       lac promoter: promoter for the E. coli lac operon
    951..967     +  protein_bind   lac operator: The lac repressor binds to the lac operator to inhibit transcription in E. coli. This inhibition can be relieved by adding lactose or isopropyl-β-D-thiogalactopyranoside (IPTG). lac repressor encoded by lacI
   1012..1030    +  promoter       T3 promoter: promoter for bacteriophage T3 RNA polymerase
   1042..1094    -  misc_feature   MCS (fragment): pBluescript multiple cloning site
   1111..1332    -  CDS            TcR (fragment): tetracycline efflux protein; tet; confers resistance to tetracycline
   1496..1730    +  promoter       CUP1 promoter: S. cerevisiae CUP1; inducible metallothionein promoter, regulated by Cu2+
   1784..3838    +  CDS            SUP35: ERF3_YEAST - Also known as GST1, PNM2, SAL3, SUF12, SUP2. Experimental evidence at protein level: Swiss-Prot protein existence level 1. Involved in translation termination. Stimulates the activity of ERF1. Binds guanine nucleotides. Recruited by polyadenylate-binding protein PAB1 to poly(A)-tails of mRNAs. Interaction with PAB1 is also required for regulation of normal mRNA decay through translation termination-coupled poly(A) shortening. From Saccharomyces cerevisiae (strain ATCC 204508 / S288c) (Baker's yeast).
   3845..4561    +  CDS            sg12: sg12 is a basic (constitutively fluorescent) long stokes shift fluorescent protein published in 1997, derived from Aequorea victoria.
   4590..4608    -  promoter       T7 promoter: promoter for bacteriophage T7 RNA polymerase
   4611..4768    +  CDS            lacZα (fragment): LacZα fragment of β-galactosidase; lacZ fragment
   4772..5200    +  rep_origin     f1 ori (sequence partly withheld): f1 bacteriophage origin of replication; arrow indicates direction of (+) strand synthesis
   5228..5279    -  misc_feature   bom (fragment): basis of mobility region from pBR322
   5358..6161    -  CDS            URA3: orotidine-5'-phosphate decarboxylase, required for uracil biosynthesis; S. cerevisiae URA3; yeast auxotrophic marker, counterselectable with 5-fluoroorotic acid (5-FOA)
   6162..6377    -  promoter       URA3 promoter: S. cerevisiae URA3
   6385..6434    -  misc_feature   bom (fragment): basis of mobility region from pBR322
   6536..6571    -  CDS            rop (fragment): Rop protein, which maintains plasmids at low copy number; rop
   6639..7142    -  misc_feature   CEN/ARS: S. cerevisiae CEN6 centromere fused to an autonomously replicating sequence
   7179..7283    +  promoter       AmpR promoter: bla
   7284..8144    +  CDS            AmpR: β-lactamase; bla; confers resistance to ampicillin, carbenicillin, and related antibiotics
>Addgene plasmid #1087 | pRSCupSup35GFP | addgene full sequence | sequence record 314743 | Addgene NGS Result
TTGAGATCCTTTTTTTCTGCGCGTAATCTGCTGCTTGCAAACAAAAAAACCACCGCTACCAGCGGTGGTT
TGTTTGCCGGATCAAGAGCTACCAACTCTTTTTCCGAAGGTAACTGGCTTCAGCAGAGCGCAGATACCAA
ATACTGTTCTTCTAGTGTAGCCGTAGTTAGGCCACCACTTCAAGAACTCTGTAGCACCGCCTACATACCT
CGCTCTGCTAATCCTGTTACCAGTGGCTGCTGCCAGTGGCGATAAGTCGTGTCTTACCGGGTTGGACTCA
AGACGATAGTTACCGGATAAGGCGCAGCGGTCGGGCTGAACGGGGGGTTCGTGCACACAGCCCAGCTTGG
AGCGAACGACCTACACCGAACTGAGATACCTACAGCGTGAGCTATGAGAAAGCGCCACGCTTCCCGAAGG
GAGAAAGGCGGACAGGTATCCGGTAAGCGGCAGGGTCGGAACAGGAGAGCGCACGAGGGAGCTTCCAGGG
GGAAACGCCTGGTATCTTTATAGTCCTGTCGGGTTTCGCCACCTCTGACTTGAGCGTCGATTTTTGTGAT
GCTCGTCAGGGGGGCGGAGCCTATGGAAAAACGCCAGCAACGCGGCCTTTTTACGGTTCCTGGCCTTTTG
CTGGCCTTTTGCTCACATGTTCTTTCCTGCGTTATCCCCTGATTCTGTGGATAACCGTATTACCGCCTTT
GAGTGAGCTGATACCGCTCGCCGCAGCCGAACGACCGAGCGCAGCGAGTCAGTGAGCGAGGAAGCGGAAG
AGCGCCCAATACGCAAACCGCCTCTCCCCGCGCGTTGGCCGATTCATTAATGCAGCTGGCACGACAGGTT
TCCCGACTGGAAAGCGGGCAGTGAGCGCAACGCAATTAATGTGAGTTAGCTCACTCATTAGGCACCCCAG
GCTTTACACTTTATGCTTCCGGCTCGTATGTTGTGTGGAATTGTGAGCGGATAACAATTTCACACAGGAA
ACAGCTATGACCATGATTACGCCAAGCTCGAAATTAACCCTCACTAAAGGGAACAAAAGCTGGTACCGGG
CCCCCCCTCGAGGTCGACGGTATCGATAAGCTTGATATCGAATTTCCCATTACCGACATTTGGGCGGCGG
CCAAAGCGGTCGGACAGTGCTCCGAGAACGGGTGCGCATAGAAATTGCATCAACGCATATAGCGCTAGCA
GCACGCCATAGTGACTGGCGATGCTGTCGGAATGGACGATATCCCGCAAGAGGCCCGGCAGTACCGGCAT
AACCAAGCCTATGCCTACAGCATCCAGGGTGACGGTGCCGAGGATGACGATGAGCGCATTGTTAGATTTC
ATACACGGTGCCTGACTGCGTTAGCAATTTAACTGTGATAAACTACCGCATTAAAGCTAAAACACTTTTG
TATTATTTTTCCTCATATATGTGTATAGGTTTATACGGATGATTTAATTATTACTTCACCACCCTTTATT
TCAGGCTGATATCTTAGCCTTGTTACTAGTTAGAAAAAGACATTTTTGCTGTCAGTCACTGTCAAGAGAT
TCTTTTGCTGGCATTTCTTCTAGAAGCAAAAAGAGCGATGCGTCTTTTCCGCTGAACCGTTCCAGCAAAA
AAGACTACCAACGCAATATGGATTGTCAGAATCATATAAAAGAGAAGCAAATAACTCCTTGTCTTGTATC
AATTGCATTATAATATCTTCTTGTTAGTGCAATATCATATAGAAGTCATCGAAATAGATATTAAGAAAAA
CAAACTGTACAATCAATCAATCAATCAGGATCCATGTCGGATTCAAACCAAGGCAACAATCAGCAAAACT
ACCAGCAATACAGCCAGAACGGTAACCAACAACAAGGTAACAACAGATACCAAGGTTATCAAGCTTACAA
TGCTCAAGCCCAACCTGCAGGTGGGTACTACCAAAATTACCAAGGTTATTCTGGGTACCAACAAGGTGGC
TATCAACAGTACAATCCCGACGCCGGTTACCAGCAACAGTATAATCCTCAAGGAGGCTATCAACAGTACA
ATCCTCAAGGCGGTTATCAGCAGCAATTCAATCCACAAGGTGGCCGTGGAAATTACAAAAACTTCAACTA
CAATAACAATTTGCAAGGATATCAAGCTGGTTTCCAACCACAGTCTCAAGGTATGTCTTTGAACGACTTT
CAAAAGCAACAAAAGCAGGCCGCTCCCAAACCAAAGAAGACTTTGAAGCTTGTCTCCAGTTCCGGTATCA
AGTTGGCCAATGCTACCAAGAAGGTTGGCACAAAACCTGCCGAATCTGATAAGAAAGAGGAAGAGAAGTC
TGCTGAAACCAAAGAACCAACTAAAGAGCCAACAAAGGTCGAAGAACCAGTTAAAAAGGAGGAGAAACCA
GTCCAGACTGAAGAAAAGACGGAGGAAAAATCGGAACTTCCAAAGGTAGAAGACCTTAAAATCTCTGAAT
CAACACATAATACCAACAATGCCAATGTTACCAGTGCTGATGCCTTGATCAAGGAACAGGAAGAAGAAGT
GGATGACGAAGTTGTTAACGATATGTTTGGTGGTAAAGATCACGTTTCTTTAATTTTCATGGGTCATGTT
GATGCCGGTAAATCTACTATGGGTGGTAATCTACTATACTTGACTGGCTCTGTGGATAAGAGAACTATTG
AGAAATATGAAAGAGAAGCCAAGGATGCAGGCAGACAAGGTTGGTACTTGTCATGGGTCATGGATACCAA
CAAAGAAGAAAGAAATGATGGTAAGACTATCGAAGTTGGTAAGGCCTACTTTGAAACTGAAAAAAGGCGT
TATACCATATTGGATGCTCCTGGTCATAAAATGTACGTTTCCGAGATGATCGGTGGTGCTTCTCAAGCTG
ATGTTGGTGTTTTGGTCATTTCCGCCAGAAAGGGTGAGTACGAAACCGGTTTTGAGAGAGGTGGTCAAAC
TCGTGAACACGCCCTATTGGCCAAGACCCAAGGTGTTAATAAGATGGTTGTCGTCGTAAATAAGATGGAT
GACCCAACCGTTAACTGGTCTAAGGAACGTTACGACCAATGTGTGAGTAATGTCAGCAATTTCTTGAGAG
CAATTGGTTACAACATTAAGACAGACGTTGTATTTATGCCAGTATCCGGCTACAGTGGTGCAAATTTGAA
AGATCACGTAGATCCAAAAGAATGCCCATGGTACACCGGCCCAACTCTGTTAGAATATCTGGATACAATG
AACCACGTCGACCGTCACATCAATGCTCCATTCATGTTGCCTATTGCCGCTAAGATGAAGGATCTAGGTA
CCATCGTTGAAGGTAAAATTGAATCCGGTCATATCAAAAAGGGTCAATCCACCCTACTGATGCCTAACAA
AACCGCTGTGGAAATTCAAAATATTTACAACGAAACTGAAAATGAAGTTGATATGGCTATGTGTGGTGAG
CAAGTTAAACTAAGAATCAAAGGTGTTGAAGAAGAAGACATTTCACCAGGTTTTGTACTAACATCGCCAA
AGAACCCTATCAAGAGTGTTACCAAGTTTGTAGCTCAAATTGCTATTGTAGAATTAAAATCTATCATAGC
AGCCGGTTTTTCATGTGTTATGCATGTTCATACAGCAATTGAAGAGGTACATATTGTTAAGTTATTGCAC
AAATTAGAAAAGGGTACCAACCGTAAGTCAAAGAAACCACCTGCTTTTGCTAAGAAGGGTATGAAGGTCA
TCGCTGTTTTAGAAACTGAAGCTCCAGTTTGTGTGGAAACTTACCAAGATTACCCTCAATTAGGTAGATT
CACTTTGAGAGATCAAGGTACCACAATAGCAATTGGTAAAATTGTTAAAATTGCCGAGGAGCTCATGGCT
AGCAAAGGAGAAGAACTCTTCACTGGAGTTGTCCCAATTCTTGTTGAATTAGATGGTGATGTTAATGGGC
ACAAATTTTCTGTCAGTGGAGAGGGTGAAGGTGATGCAACATACGGAAAACTTACCCTTAAATTTATTTG
CACTACTGGAAAACTACCTGTTCCATGGCCAACACTTGTCACTACTTTCACTTATGGTGTTCAGTGCTTT
TCAAGATACCCGGATCATATGAAACGGCATGACTTTTTCAAGAGTGCCATGCCCGAAGGTTATGTACAGG
AAAGAACTATATTTTTCAAAGATGACGGGAACTACAAGACACGTGCTGAAGTCAAGTTTGAAGGTGATAC
CCTTGTTAATAGAATCGAGTTAAAAGGTATTGATTTTAAAGAAGATGGAAACATTCTTGGGCACAAATTG
GAATACAACTATAACTCACACAATGTATACATCATGGCAGACAAACAAAAGAATGGAATCAAAGCTAACT
TCAAAATTAGACACAACATTGAAGATGGAAGCGTTCAACTAGCAGACCATTATCAACAAAATACTCCAAT
TGGCGATGGCCCTGTCCTTTTACCAGACAACCATTACCTGTCCACACAATCTGCCCTTTCGAAAGATCCC
AACGAAAAGAGAGACCACATGGTCCTTCTTGAGTTTGTAACAGCTGCTGGGATTACACATGGCATGGATG
AACTATACAAAGGATGACCGCGGTGGAGCTCCAATTCGCCCTATAGTGAGTCGTATTACAATTCACTGGC
CGTCGTTTTACAACGTCGTGACTGGGAAAACCCTGGCGTTACCCAACTTAATCGCCTTGCAGCACATCCC
CCTTTCGCCAGCTGGCGTAATAGCGAAGAGGCCCGCACCGATCGCCCTTCCCAACAGTTGCGCAGCCTGA
ATGGCGAATGG
[124 nt withheld, positions 4772-4895]
C
[91 nt withheld, positions 4897-4987]
A
[49 nt withheld, positions 4989-5037]
CCTTTGACGTTGGAGTCCACGTTCTTT
[37 nt withheld, positions 5065-5101]
ACCCTATCTCGGTCTATTCTTTTGATTTATAAGGGATTTTGCCGATTTCGGCCTATTGGTTAAAAAATGA
GCTGATTTAACAAAAATTTAACGCGAATTTTAACAAAATATTAACGCTTACAATTTCCTGATGCGGTATT
TTCTCCTTACGCATCTGTGCGGTATTTCACACCGCATAGGGTAATAACTGATATAATTAAATTGAAGCTC
TAATTTGTGAGTTTAGTATACATGCATTTACTTATAATACAGTTTTTTAGTTTTGCTGGCCGCATCTTCT
CAAATATGCTTCCCAGCCTGCTTTTCTGTAACGTTCACCCTCTACCTTAGCATCCCTTCCCTTTGCAAAT
AGTCCTCTTCCAACAATAATAATGTCAGATCCTGTAGAGACCACATCATCCACGGTTCTATACTGTTGAC
CCAATGCGTCTCCCTTGTCATCTAAACCCACACCGGGTGTCATAATCAACCAATCGTAACCTTCATCTCT
TCCACCCATGTCTCTTTGAGCAATAAAGCCGATAACAAAATCTTTGTCGCTCTTCGCAATGTCAACAGTA
CCCTTAGTATATTCTCCAGTAGATAGGGAGCCCTTGCATGACAATTCTGCTAACATCAAAAGGCCTCTAG
GTTCCTTTGTTACTTCTTCTGCCGCCTGCTTCAAACCGCTAACAATACCTGGGCCCACCACACCGTGTGC
ATTCGTAATGTCTGCCCATTCTGCTATTCTGTATACACCCGCAGAGTACTGCAATTTGACTGTATTACCA
ATGTCAGCAAATTTTCTGTCTTCGAAGAGTAAAAAATTGTACTTGGCGGATAATGCCTTTAGCGGCTTAA
CTGTGCCCTCCATGGAAAAATCAGTCAAGATATCCACATGTGTTTTTAGTAAACAAATTTTGGGACCTAA
TGCTTCAACTAACTCCAGTAATTCCTTGGTGGTACGAACATCCAATGAAGCACACAAGTTTGTTTGCTTT
TCGTGCATGATATTAAATAGCTTGGCAGCAACAGGACTAGGATGAGTAGCAGCACGTTCCTTATATGTAG
CTTTCGACATGATTTATCTTCGTTTCCTGCAGGTTTTTGTTCTGTGCAGTTGGGTTAAGAATACTGGGCA
ATTTCATGTTTCTTCAACACTACATATGCGTATATATACCAATCTAAGTCTGTGCTCCTTCCTTCGTTCT
TCCTTCTGTTCGGAGATTACCGAATCAAAAAAATTTCAAGGAAACCGAAATCAAAAAAAAGAATAAAAAA
AAAATGATGAATTGAAAAGGTGGTATGGTGCACTCTCAGTACAATCTGCTCTGATGCCGCATAGTTAAGC
CAGCCCCGACACCCGCCAACACCCGCTGACGCGCCCTGACGGGCTTGTCTGCTCCCGGCATCCGCTTACA
GACAAGCTGTGACCGTCTCCGGGAGCTGCATGTGTCAGAGGTTTTCACCGTCATCACCGAAACGCGCGAG
ACGAAAGGGCCTCGTGATACGCCTATTTTTATAGGTTAATGTCATGATAATAATGGTTTCTTAGACGGAT
CGCTTGCCTGTAACTTACACGCGCCTCGTATCTTTTAATGATGGAATAATTTGGGAATTTACTCTGTGTT
TATTTATTTTTATGTTTTGTATTTGGATTTTAGAAAGTAAATAAAGAAGGTAGAAGAGTTACGGAATGAA
GAAAAAAAAATAAACAAAGGTTTAAAAAATTTCAACAAAAAGCGTACTTTACATATATATTTATTAGACA
AGAAAAGCAGATTAAATAGATATACATTCGATTAACGATAAGTAAAATGTAAAATCACAGGATTTTCGTG
TGTGGTCTTCTACACAGACAAGATGAAACAATTCGGCATTAATACCTGAGAGCAGGAAGAGCAAGATAAA
AGGTAGTATTTGTTGGCGATCCCCCTAGAGTCTTTTACATCTTCGGAAAACAAAAACTATTTTTTCTTTA
ATTTCTTTTTTTACTTTCTATTTTTAATTTATATATTTATATTAAAAAATTTAAATTATAATTATTTTTA
TAGCACGTGATGAAAAGGACCCAGGTGGCACTTTTCGGGGAAATGTGCGCGGAACCCCTATTTGTTTATT
TTTCTAAATACATTCAAATATGTATCCGCTCATGAGACAATAACCCTGATAAATGCTTCAATAATATTGA
AAAAGGAAGAGTATGAGTATTCAACATTTCCGTGTCGCCCTTATTCCCTTTTTTGCGGCATTTTGCCTTC
CTGTTTTTGCTCACCCAGAAACGCTGGTGAAAGTAAAAGATGCTGAAGATCAGTTGGGTGCACGAGTGGG
TTACATCGAACTGGATCTCAACAGCGGTAAGATCCTTGAGAGTTTTCGCCCCGAAGAACGTTTTCCAATG
ATGAGCACTTTTAAAGTTCTGCTATGTGGCGCGGTATTATCCCGTATTGACGCCGGGCAAGAGCAACTCG
GTCGCCGCATACACTATTCTCAGAATGACTTGGTTGAGTACTCACCAGTCACAGAAAAGCATCTTACGGA
TGGCATGACAGTAAGAGAATTATGCAGTGCTGCCATAACCATGAGTGATAACACTGCGGCCAACTTACTT
CTGACAACGATCGGAGGACCGAAGGAGCTAACCGCTTTTTTGCACAACATGGGGGATCATGTAACTCGCC
TTGATCGTTGGGAACCGGAGCTGAATGAAGCCATACCAAACGACGAGCGTGACACCACGATGCCTGTAGC
AATGGCAACAACGTTGCGCAAACTATTAACTGGCGAACTACTTACTCTAGCTTCCCGGCAACAATTAATA
GACTGGATGGAGGCGGATAAAGTTGCAGGACCACTTCTGCGCTCGGCCCTTCCGGCTGGCTGGTTTATTG
CTGATAAATCTGGAGCCGGTGAGCGTGGGTCTCGCGGTATCATTGCAGCACTGGGGCCAGATGGTAAGCC
CTCCCGTATCGTAGTTATCTACACGACGGGGAGTCAGGCAACTATGGATGAACGAAATAGACAGATCGCT
GAGATAGGTGCCTCACTGATTAAGCATTGGTAACTGTCAGACCAAGTTTACTCATATATACTTTAGATTG
ATTTAAAACTTCATTTTTAATTTAAAAGGATCTAGGTGAAGATCCTTTTTGATAATCTCATGACCAAAAT
CCCTTAACGTGAGTTTTCGTTCCACTGAGCGTCAGACCCCGTAGAAAAGATCAAAGGATCTTC
