>Addgene plasmid #1087 | pRSCupSup35GFP | addgene partial sequence | sequence record 16573 | 1087, M13 Reverse primer
AAGCTGGTACCGGGCCCCCCCTCGAGGTCGACGGTATCGATAAGCTTGATATCGAATTTCCCATTACCGA
CATTTGGGCGGCGGCCAAAGCGGTCGGACAGTGCTCCGAGAACGGGTGCGCATAGAAATTGCATCAACGC
ATATAGCGCTAGCAGCACGCCATAGTGACTGGCGATGCTGTCGGAATGGACGATATCCCGCAAGAGGCCC
GGCAGTACCGGCATAACCAAGCCTATGCCTACAGCATCCAGGGTGACGGTGCCGAGGATGACGATGAGCG
CATTGTTAGATTTCATACACGGTGCCTGACTGCGTTAGCAATTTAACTGTGATAAACTACCGCATTAAAG
CTAAAACACTTTTGTATTATTTTTCCTCATATATGTGTATAGGTTTATACGGATGATTTAATTATTACTT
CACCACCCTTTATTTCAGGCTGATATCTTAGCCTTGTTACTAGTTAGAAAAAGACATTTTTGCTGTCAGT
CACTGTCAAGAGATTCTTTTGCTGGCATTTCTTCTAGAAGCAAAAAGAGCGATGCGTCTTTTCCGCTGAA
CCGTTCCAGCAAAAAAGACTACCAACGCAATATGGATTGTCAGAATCATATAAAAGAGAAGCAAATAACT
CCTTGTCTTGTATCAATTGCATTATAATATCTTCTTGTTAGTGCAATATCATATAGAAGTCATCGAAATA
GATATTAAGAAAAACAAACTGTACAATCAATCAATCAATCAGGATCCATGTCGGATTCAAACCAAGGCAA
CAATCAGCAAAACTACCAGCAATACAGCCAGAACGGTAACCAACAACAAGGTAACAACAGATACCAAGGT
TATCAAGCTTACAATGCTCAAGCCCAACCTGCA
